Addgene plasmid #200910: PX458_3XHA_den1FnCas9_KRAB_T2A_eGFP
Purpose: 3XHA tagged dead en1Cas9 from F. novicida with KRAB repressor domain, T2A self-cleaving peptide and enhanced GFP biomarker for mammalian expression
Depositing lab: Debojyoti Chakraborty. Depositing organization: Institute of Genomics and Integrative Biology (CSIR-IGIB).
Backbone
  Vector backbone: PX458
  Backbone size w/o insert (bp): 4832
  Total vector size (bp): 10320
  Vector type: Mammalian Expression, CRISPR
Growth in bacteria
  Bacterial resistance: Ampicillin, 100 μg/mL
  Growth temperature: 37°C
  Growth strain: DH5alpha
  Copy number: High Copy
Gene/Insert
  Gene/Insert name: 3XHA_den1FnCas9_KRAB_eGFP (alt names: Nuclease-dead en1FnCas9 with 3XHA tag, KRAB domain and eGFP for mammalian expression; en1FnCas9 is FnCas9b with E1369R substitution)
  Species: Synthetic; Francisella novicida U112
  Insert size (bp): 5488
  Mutation: Changed Glutamic Acid to Arginine at 1369 position
  GenBank ID: NZ_CP009607.1
  Promoter: CBH
  Tag / fusion protein: 3xHA-SV40NLS (N terminal on insert); Nucleoplasmin NLS-KRAB-T2A-EGFP (C terminal on insert)
  Cloning method: Restriction Enzyme; 5′ cloning site BamH1 (not destroyed); 3′ cloning site Eco53kI (not destroyed)
  Sequencing primers: 5′ CTGGCTTATAGGTCTAGGCGCGTGAAGATCAAAAG; 3′ CTTTTGATCTTCACGCGCCTAGACCTATAAGCCAG
Resource information
  A portion of this plasmid was derived from a plasmid made by: Subcloned from PX458, a gift from Feng Zhang's Lab
Terms and licenses: Academic/Nonprofit Terms; Industry Terms: Not Available to Industry
How to cite: PX458_3XHA_den1FnCas9_KRAB_T2A_eGFP was a gift from Debojyoti Chakraborty (Addgene plasmid # 200910 ; http://n2t.net/addgene:200910 ; RRID:Addgene_200910)
