[The description below was written by a language model from this plasmid's Addgene catalogue record and pLannotate feature annotations shown in this document.]
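Description:
PX458_3XHA_den1FnCas9_KRAB_T2A_eGFP is a mammalian expression CRISPR plasmid of about 10.3 kb, built on the PX458 backbone and designed for transcriptional repression (CRISPR interference) with an engineered Cas9 from Francisella novicida. It is propagated in E. coli as a high-copy plasmid through a ColE1/pUC-type origin and selected with ampicillin via the β-lactamase gene. The backbone also carries an f1 phage origin and a single annotated AAV2 ITR, so the annotation does not show a complete AAV packaging cassette.

The main payload is a roughly 5.5 kb open reading frame driven by the CBh promoter, annotated here as a CMV enhancer, a chicken β-actin promoter and a hybrid intron, and terminated by a bGH polyadenylation signal. It encodes an N-terminal 3xHA epitope tag and SV40 NLS, followed by nuclease-dead en1FnCas9, an FnCas9 variant with the E1369R substitution. The record does not list the mutations that inactivate the nuclease. Next come a nucleoplasmin NLS and the KRAB repression domain from human ZNF10. A T2A self-cleaving peptide then links this fusion to EGFP, so the fluorescent marker is produced as a separate protein from the same transcript and identifies transfected cells for imaging or sorting. The HA tag allows detection or immunoprecipitation of the fusion.

Upstream, a human U6 RNA polymerase III promoter drives a guide RNA cassette with the F. novicida gRNA scaffold, followed by a residual fragment of the S. pyogenes scaffold left over from PX458. No specific spacer is stated, so the plasmid appears to be a vector into which a user-chosen guide is added. Once guided to a promoter or regulatory region, the dead Cas9-KRAB fusion binds without cutting and silences the target gene.
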