Features (pLannotate 1.2.2; 22 found; start..end, strand, type, name):
     24..264     +  promoter       U6 promoter: RNA polymerase III promoter for human U6 snRNA
    291..363     +  misc_RNA       Fn gRNA scaffold: guide RNA scaffold for the Francisella novicida CRISPR/Cas9 system (Hirano et al., 2016)
    370..413     +  misc_RNA       gRNA scaffold (fragment): guide RNA scaffold for the Streptococcus pyogenes CRISPR/Cas9 system
    460..745     +  enhancer       CMV enhancer: human cytomegalovirus immediate early enhancer; contains an 18-bp deletion relative to the standard CMV enhancer
    747..996     +  promoter       chicken β-actin promoter: contains a 21-bp deletion relative to the standard chicken β-actin promoter
    997..1224    +  intron         hybrid intron: hybrid between chicken β-actin (CBA) and minute virus of mice (MMV) introns (Gray et al., 2011)
   1251..1267    +  CDS            3xHA (fragment): three tandem HA epitope tags
   1278..1294    +  CDS            3xHA (fragment): three tandem HA epitope tags
   1305..1331    +  CDS            3xHA (fragment): three tandem HA epitope tags
   1383..6266    +  CDS            FnCas9: Cas9 endonuclease from the Francisella novicida Type II CRISPR/Cas system (Hirano et al., 2016)
   6267..6314    +  CDS            nucleoplasmin NLS: bipartite nuclear localization signal from nucleoplasmin
   6360..6545    +  CDS            KRAB: Krüppel-associated box (KRAB) transcriptional repression domain from the human zinc finger protein ZNF10 (Margolin et al., 1994)
   6615..7328    +  CDS            EGFP: EGFP is a basic (constitutively fluorescent) green fluorescent protein published in 1996, derived from Aequorea victoria. It is reported to be a rapidly-maturing weak dimer with moderate acid sensitivity.
   7362..7473    +  polyA_signal   bGH poly(A) signal: bovine growth hormone polyadenylation signal
   7578..7718    +  repeat_region  AAV2 ITR: inverted terminal repeat of adeno-associated virus serotype 2 inverted
   7723..7774    -  misc_feature   bom (fragment): basis of mobility region from pBR322
   7793..8248    +  rep_origin     f1 ori (sequence partly withheld): f1 bacteriophage origin of replication; arrow indicates direction of (+) strand synthesis
   8249..8298    -  misc_feature   bom (fragment): basis of mobility region from pBR322
   8400..8435    -  CDS            rop (fragment): Rop protein, which maintains plasmids at low copy number; rop
   8530..8634    +  promoter       AmpR promoter: bla
   8635..9495    +  CDS            AmpR: β-lactamase; bla; confers resistance to ampicillin, carbenicillin, and related antibiotics
   9666..10254   +  rep_origin     ori: high-copy-number ColE1/pMB1/pBR322/pUC origin of replication
>Addgene plasmid #200910 | PX458_3XHA_den1FnCas9_KRAB_T2A_eGFP | addgene full sequence | sequence record 407164 | Addgene NGS Result
TTGCTGGCCTTTTGCTCACATGTGAGGGCCTATTTCCCATGATTCCTTCATATTTGCATATACGATACAA
GGCTGTTAGAGAGATAATTGGAATTAATTTGACTGTAAACACAAAGATATTAGTACAAAATACGTGACGT
AGAAAGTAATAATTTCTTGGGTAGTTTGCAGTTTTAAAATTATGTTTTAAAATGGACTATCATATGCTTA
CCGTAACTTGAAAGTATTTCGATTTCTTGGCTTTATATATCTTGTGGAAAGGACGAAACACCGGGTCTTC
GAGAAGACCTGTTTCAGTTGCGCCGAAAGGCGCTCTGTAATCATTTAAAAGTATTTTGAACGGACCTCTG
TTTGACACGTCTGTTTTTTGTTTTAGAGCTAGAAATAGCAAGTTAAAATAAGGCTAGTCCGTTTTTAGCG
CGTGCGCCAATTCTGCAGACAAATGGCTCTAGAGGTACCCGTTACATAACTTACGGTAAATGGCCCGCCT
GGCTGACCGCCCAACGACCCCCGCCCATTGACGTCAATAGTAACGCCAATAGGGACTTTCCATTGACGTC
AATGGGTGGAGTATTTACGGTAAACTGCCCACTTGGCAGTACATCAAGTGTATCATATGCCAAGTACGCC
CCCTATTGACGTCAATGACGGTAAATGGCCCGCCTGGCATTGTGCCCAGTACATGACCTTATGGGACTTT
CCTACTTGGCAGTACATCTACGTATTAGTCATCGCTATTACCATGGTCGAGGTGAGCCCCACGTTCTGCT
TCACTCTCCCCATCTCCCCCCCCTCCCCACCCCCAATTTTGTATTTATTTATTTTTTAATTATTTTGTGC
AGCGATGGGGGCGGGGCGGGGCGGGGCGAGGGGCGGGGCGGGGCGAGGCGGAGAGGTGCGGCGGCAGCCA
ATCAGAGCGGCGCGCTCCGAAAGTTTCCTTTTATGGCGAGGCGGCGGCGGCGGCGGCCCTATAAAAAGCG
AAGCGCGCGGCGGGCGGGAGTCGCTGCGCGCTGCCTTCGCCCCGTGCCCCGCTCCGCCGCCGCCTCGCGC
CGCCCGCCCCGGCTCTGACTGACCGCGTTACTCCCACAGGTGAGCGGGCGGGACGGCCCTTCTCCTCCGG
GCTGTAATTAGCTGAGCAAGAGGTAAGGGTTTAAGGGATGGTTGGTTGGTGGGGTATTAATGTTTAATTA
CCTGGAGCACCTGCCTGAAATCACTTTTTTTCAGGTTGGACCGGTGCCACCATGGGATCCTACCCATACG
ATGTTCCAGATTACGCTTACCCATACGATGTTCCAGATTACGCTTACCCATACGATGTTCCAGATTACGC
TATGGCCCCAAAGAAGAAGCGGAAGGTCAGTATCCACGGAGTCCCAGCAGCCAATTTTAAGATCCTGCCT
ATCGCAATCGCCCTGGGCGTCAAGAATACTGGCGTGTTTAGTGCTTTTTATCAGAAGGGGACCTCACTGG
AGAGACTGGACAATAAGAACGGAAAAGTGTATGAACTGTCCAAGGATTCTTACACTCTGCTGATGAACAA
TAGGACCGCACGGAGACACCAGAGGCGAGGAATTGACAGGAAACAGCTGGTGAAGCGCCTGTTCAAACTG
ATCTGGACAGAGCAGCTGAACCTGGAATGGGATAAGGACACTCAGCAGGCCATCAGCTTCCTGTTTAATC
GACGGGGATTCTCTTTTATTACTGACGGCTATAGTCCTGAGTACCTGAACATCGTGCCAGAACAGGTCAA
GGCAATCCTGATGGACATTTTCGACGATTATAATGGCGAGGACGATCTGGATTCCTACCTGAAACTGGCC
ACAGAGCAAGAGAGTAAGATCAGCGAAATCTACAACAAGCTGATGCAGAAGATCCTGGAGTTCAAGCTGA
TGAAACTGTGCACCGACATCAAGGACGATAAAGTGAGTACCAAGACACTGAAAGAGATCACAAGCTACGA
GTTCGAACTGCTGGCCGATTATCTGGCTAACTACAGCGAATCCCTGAAAACCCAGAAATTTTCCTACACA
GACAAGCAGGGCAATCTGAAAGAGCTGTCTTACTACCACCATGATAAGTACAACATCCAGGAGTTCCTGA
AGAGACACGCCACCATCAATGACAGGATTCTGGATACACTGCTGACTGACGATCTGGACATCTGGAACTT
CAACTTCGAGAAGTTCGATTTCGACAAGAACGAGGAAAAACTGCAGAATCAGGAAGATAAGGACCACATT
CAGGCTCATCTGCACCATTTCGTGTTTGCAGTCAATAAGATCAAAAGCGAGATGGCATCCGGCGGGCGCC
ATCGAAGCCAGTACTTCCAGGAAATCACCAACGTGCTGGACGAGAACAATCACCAGGAAGGCTACCTGAA
AAACTTCTGTGAGAATCTGCATAACAAGAAGTACAGCAATCTGTCCGTGAAGAATCTGGTCAACCTGATT
GGAAATCTGTCCAACCTGGAACTGAAGCCCCTGCGCAAATACTTCAACGACAAGATCCACGCTAAAGCAG
ACCATTGGGATGAGCAGAAGTTTACTGAAACCTATTGCCACTGGATTCTGGGCGAGTGGCGGGTGGGGGT
CAAGGATCAGGACAAGAAAGACGGCGCAAAGTATTCTTACAAGGACCTGTGTAACGAGCTGAAGCAGAAA
GTGACTAAGGCCGGGCTGGTGGACTTCCTGCTGGAGCTGGACCCCTGCCGAACCATTCCACCTTACCTGG
ACAACAATAACAGAAAGCCACCCAAATGTCAGAGCCTGATCCTGAATCCCAAGTTTCTGGATAATCAGTA
TCCTAACTGGCAGCAGTACCTGCAGGAGCTGAAGAAACTGCAGTCAATCCAGAACTACCTGGACAGCTTC
GAAACCGATCTGAAGGTGCTGAAAAGCTCCAAGGACCAGCCTTACTTCGTCGAGTACAAGTCTAGTAACC
AGCAGATCGCTTCCGGCCAGCGGGATTACAAGGATCTGGACGCAAGAATCCTGCAGTTCATTTTTGACAG
GGTGAAGGCCTCTGATGAGCTGCTGCTGAACGAAATCTATTTCCAGGCAAAGAAACTGAAGCAGAAAGCC
TCAAGCGAGCTGGAAAAGCTGGAGTCCTCTAAGAAACTGGACGAAGTGATCGCTAACTCTCAGCTGAGTC
AGATTCTGAAGTCTCAGCACACAAATGGAATCTTCGAGCAGGGCACTTTTCTGCATCTGGTGTGCAAATA
CTATAAGCAGCGACAGAGAGCCAGGGACAGCCGCCTGTACATCATGCCTGAATATCGATACGATAAGAAA
CTGCACAAGTACAACAACACCGGCCGCTTTGACGATGACAACCAGCTGCTGACATATTGTAATCATAAGC
CCCGGCAGAAAAGATACCAGCTGCTGAACGACCTGGCAGGAGTGCTGCAGGTCTCTCCTAATTTTCTGAA
GGATAAAATCGGGTCCGATGACGATCTGTTCATTTCTAAGTGGCTGGTGGAGCACATCCGGGGCTTTAAG
AAGGCCTGCGAAGATAGCCTGAAAATCCAGAAGGATAACAGGGGACTGCTGAATCATAAGATCAACATTG
CACGCAATACCAAGGGCAAATGCGAGAAAGAAATCTTCAACCTGATCTGTAAGATTGAGGGGAGCGAAGA
TAAGAAAGGGAATTATAAGCACGGACTGGCCTACGAGCTGGGAGTGCTGCTGTTCGGAGAGCCAAACGAG
GCCAGCAAGCCCGAATTTGATAGGAAAATCAAGAAATTCAATTCAATCTACAGCTTTGCCCAGATCCAGC
AGATTGCCTTTGCTGAGAGGAAGGGGAATGCAAACACATGCGCCGTGTGTAGTGCAGACAACGCCCATCG
CATGCAGCAGATCAAAATTACTGAGCCAGTCGAAGATAATAAGGATAAAATCATTCTGTCAGCAAAGGCA
CAGCGACTGCCTGCAATCCCAACCCGAATTGTGGATGGAGCTGTCAAGAAAATGGCTACAATTCTGGCAA
AGAATATCGTGGACGATAATTGGCAGAACATTAAGCAGGTCCTGAGCGCAAAACACCAGCTGCATATCCC
AATCATTACCGAGTCCAACGCCTTCGAGTTTGAACCCGCTCTGGCAGACGTGAAGGGCAAATCTCTGAAG
GATAGAAGGAAGAAAGCCCTGGAGCGAATTAGTCCCGAAAACATCTTCAAGGATAAGAACAACAGAATCA
AGGAGTTTGCTAAGGGGATTTCCGCCTACTCTGGAGCTAACCTGACAGATGGGGACTTCGATGGAGCAAA
GGAGGAACTGGATGCCATCATTCCTCGCAGCCATAAGAAATATGGCACTCTGAACGACGAGGCTAATCTG
ATTTGCGTGACCCGGGGCGATAATAAGAACAAAGGGAACCGGATCTTCTGTCTGAGAGACCTGGCCGATA
ATTACAAGCTGAAACAGTTTGAGACCACAGACGATCTGGAGATCGAAAAGAAAATTGCCGACACCATCTG
GGATGCTAATAAGAAGGACTTCAAGTTCGGAAACTATCGGAGCTTCATCAATCTGACACCTCAGGAGCAG
AAAGCATTCAGACACGCCCTGTTTCTGGCTGATGAAAACCCAATCAAGCAGGCAGTGATCAGAGCCATTA
ATAACCGCAACCGAACCTTCGTGAATGGCACACAGAGGTATTTTGCTGAGGTCCTGGCAAATAACATCTA
CCTGCGCGCCAAGAAAGAAAATCTGAACACTGACAAGATCAGCTTCGATTACTTTGGAATCCCTACCATT
GGAAACGGCCGAGGGATCGCTGAGATTCGGCAGCTGTATGAAAAGGTGGACAGTGATATCCAGGCCTACG
CTAAAGGCGACAAGCCACAGGCCTCTTATAGTCACCTGATTGATGCTATGCTGGCATTCTGCATCGCCGC
TGACGAGCATCGGAACGATGGATCTATTGGCCTGGAAATCGACAAAAACTATAGTCTGTACCCTCTGGAT
AAGAATACTGGCGAGGTGTTCACCAAAGACATCTTTTCACAGATCAAGATTACCGACAACGAGTTCAGCG
ATAAGAAACTGGTCAGAAAGAAAGCTATTGAAGGGTTTAACACACACAGACAGATGACTAGGGATGGAAT
CTATGCAGAGAATTACCTGCCTATCCTGATTCATAAGGAGCTGAACGAAGTGAGGAAGGGGTACACATGG
AAAAATTCCGAGGAAATCAAAATTTTCAAGGGAAAGAAATACGACATCCAGCAGCTGAATAACCTGGTGT
ATTGTCTGAAGTTTGTGGACAAACCAATCAGTATTGATATCCAGATTTCAACCCTGGAGGAACTGAGAAA
CATCCTGACTACCAATAACATTGCAGCCACTGCCGAGTACTATTACATTAATCTGAAAACCCAGAAGCTG
CACGAGTATTACATCGAAAATTACAACACAGCCCTGGGGTATAAGAAATACAGCAAGGAGATGGAGTTCC
TGAGGTCCCTGGCTTATAGGTCTAGGCGCGTGAAGATCAAAAGTATTGACGATGTCAAGCAGGTCCTGGA
CAAGGATTCAAACTTCATCATCGGAAAGATCACACTGCCCTTCAAGAAAGAGTGGCAGCGACTGTACCGG
GAATGGCAGAACACAACTATCAAAGACGATTATGAGTTTCTGAAGAGCTTCTTTAATGTGAAGTCCATTA
CTAAACTGCACAAGAAAGTCCGGAAAGACTTCTCTCTGCCCATCAGTACAAACGAGGGCAAGTTTCTGGT
GAAGAGAAAAACTTGGGATAATAACTTCATCTACCAGATTCTGAATGACTCAGATAGCAGGGCAGACGGG
ACTAAACCCTTCATTCCTGCCTTTGATATCAGCAAGAACGAGATTGTGGAAGCCATCATTGACAGTTTCA
CCTCAAAAAACATCTTTTGGCTGCCAAAGAATATTGAGCTGCAGAAGGTGGACAACAAGAACATCTTCGC
CATTGATACCAGCAAGTGGTTTGAGGTCGAAACACCATCCGACCTGCGCGATATCGGCATTGCTACCATT
CAGTACAAGATCGACAATAACTCACGCCCCAAGGTGCGAGTCAAACTGGATTACGTGATCGACGATGACA
GCAAGATTAACTATTTCATGAATCACTCACTGCTGAAGAGCCGGTATCCCGACAAAGTCCTGGAGATCCT
GAAGCAGAGCACAATCATTGAGTTCGAAAGTTCAGGGTTTAACAAAACTATTAAGGAGATGCTGGGAATG
AAGCTGGCCGGCATCTACAATGAAACCTCCAATAACAAAAGGCCGGCGGCCACGAAAAAGGCCGGCCAGG
CAAAAAAGAAAAAGGGCGGTGGCGGAGGGATGGATGCTAAGTCACTAACTGCCTGGTCCCGGACACTGGT
GACCTTCAAGGATGTATTTGTGGACTTCACCAGGGAGGAGTGGAAGCTGCTGGACACTGCTCAGCAGATC
GTGTACAGAAATGTGATGCTGGAGAACTATAAGAACCTGGTTTCCTTGGGTTATCAGCTTACTAAGCCAG
ATGTGATCCTCCGGTTGGAGAAGGGAGAAGAGCCCGAATTCGGCAGTGGAGAGGGCAGAGGAAGTCTGCT
AACATGCGGTGACGTCGAGGAGAATCCTGGCCCAGTGAGCAAGGGCGAGGAGCTGTTCACCGGGGTGGTG
CCCATCCTGGTCGAGCTGGACGGCGACGTAAACGGCCACAAGTTCAGCGTGTCCGGCGAGGGCGAGGGCG
ATGCCACCTACGGCAAGCTGACCCTGAAGTTCATCTGCACCACCGGCAAGCTGCCCGTGCCCTGGCCCAC
CCTCGTGACCACCCTGACCTACGGCGTGCAGTGCTTCAGCCGCTACCCCGACCACATGAAGCAGCACGAC
TTCTTCAAGTCCGCCATGCCCGAAGGCTACGTCCAGGAGCGCACCATCTTCTTCAAGGACGACGGCAACT
ACAAGACCCGCGCCGAGGTGAAGTTCGAGGGCGACACCCTGGTGAACCGCATCGAGCTGAAGGGCATCGA
CTTCAAGGAGGACGGCAACATCCTGGGGCACAAGCTGGAGTACAACTACAACAGCCACAACGTCTATATC
ATGGCCGACAAGCAGAAGAACGGCATCAAGGTGAACTTCAAGATCCGCCACAACATCGAGGACGGCAGCG
TGCAGCTCGCCGACCACTACCAGCAGAACACCCCCATCGGCGACGGCCCCGTGCTGCTGCCCGACAACCA
CTACCTGAGCACCCAGTCCGCCCTGAGCAAAGACCCCAACGAGAAGCGCGATCACATGGTCCTGCTGGAG
TTCGTGACCGCCGCCGGGATCACTCTCGGCATGGACGAGCTGTACAAGGAGTTCTAACTAGAGCTCGCTG
ATCAGCCTCGACTGTGCCTTCTAGTTGCCAGCCATCTGTTGTTTGCCCCTCCCCCGTGCCTTCCTTGACC
CTGGAAGGTGCCACTCCCACTGTCCTTTCCTAATAAAATGAGGAAATTGCATCGCATTGTCTGAGTAGGT
GTCATTCTATTCTGGGGGGTGGGGTGGGGCAGGACAGCAAGGGGGAGGATTGGGAAGAGAATAGCAGGCA
TGCTGGGGAGCGGCCGCAGGAACCCCTAGTGATGGAGTTGGCCACTCCCTCTCTGCGCGCTCGCTCGCTC
ACTGAGGCCGGGCGACCAAAGGTCGCCCGACGCCCGGGCTTTGCCCGGGCGGCCTCAGTGAGCGAGCGAG
CGCGCAGCTGCCTGCAGGGGCGCCTGATGCGGTATTTTCTCCTTACGCATCTGTGCGGTATTTCACACCG
CATA
[95 nt withheld, positions 7775-7869]
T
[46 nt withheld, positions 7871-7916]
C
[141 nt withheld, positions 7918-8058]
CCTTTGACGTTGGAGTCCACGTTCTTT
[37 nt withheld, positions 8086-8122]
ACTCTATCTCGGGCTATTCTTTTGATTTATAAGGGATTTTGCCGATTTCGGTCTATTGGTTTAAAAATGA
GCTGATTTAACAAAAATTTAACGCGAATTTTAACAAAATATTAACGTTTACAATTTTATGGTGCACTCTC
AGTACAATCTGCTCTGATGCCGCATAGTTAAGCCAGCCCCGACACCCGCCAACACCCGCTGACGCGCCCT
GACGGGCTTGTCTGCTCCCAGCATCCGCTTACAGACAAGCTGTGACCGTCTCCGGGAGCTGCATGTGTCA
GAGGTTTTCACCGTCATCACCGAAACGCGCGAGACGAAAGGGCCTCGTGATACGCCTATTTTTATAGGTT
AATGTCATGATAATAATGGTTTCTTAGACGTCAGGTGGCACTTTTCGGGGAAATGTGCGCGGAACCCCTA
TTTGTTTATTTTTCTAAATACATTCAAATATGTATCCGCTCATGAGACAATAACCCTGATAAATGCTTCA
ATAATATTGAAAAAGGAAGAGTATGAGTATTCAACATTTCCGTGTCGCCCTTATTCCCTTTTTTGCGGCA
TTTTGCCTTCCTGTTTTTGCTCACCCAGAAACGCTGGTGAAAGTAAAAGATGCTGAAGATCAGTTGGGTG
CACGAGTGGGTTACATCGAACTGGATCTCAACAGCGGTAAGATCCTTGAGAGTTTTCGCCCCGAAGAACG
TTTTCCAATGATGAGCACTTTTAAAGTTCTGCTATGTGGCGCGGTATTATCCCGTATTGACGCCGGGCAA
GAGCAACTCGGTCGCCGCATACACTATTCTCAGAATGACTTGGTTGAGTACTCACCAGTCACAGAAAAGC
ATCTTACGGATGGCATGACAGTAAGAGAATTATGCAGTGCTGCCATAACCATGAGTGATAACACTGCGGC
CAACTTACTTCTGACAACGATCGGAGGACCGAAGGAGCTAACCGCTTTTTTGCACAACATGGGGGATCAT
GTAACTCGCCTTGATCGTTGGGAACCGGAGCTGAATGAAGCCATACCAAACGACGAGCGTGACACCACGA
TGCCTGTAGCAATGGCAACAACGTTGCGCAAACTATTAACTGGCGAACTACTTACTCTAGCTTCCCGGCA
ACAATTAATAGACTGGATGGAGGCGGATAAAGTTGCAGGACCACTTCTGCGCTCGGCCCTTCCGGCTGGC
TGGTTTATTGCTGATAAATCTGGAGCCGGTGAGCGTGGAAGCCGCGGTATCATTGCAGCACTGGGGCCAG
ATGGTAAGCCCTCCCGTATCGTAGTTATCTACACGACGGGGAGTCAGGCAACTATGGATGAACGAAATAG
ACAGATCGCTGAGATAGGTGCCTCACTGATTAAGCATTGGTAACTGTCAGACCAAGTTTACTCATATATA
CTTTAGATTGATTTAAAACTTCATTTTTAATTTAAAAGGATCTAGGTGAAGATCCTTTTTGATAATCTCA
TGACCAAAATCCCTTAACGTGAGTTTTCGTTCCACTGAGCGTCAGACCCCGTAGAAAAGATCAAAGGATC
TTCTTGAGATCCTTTTTTTCTGCGCGTAATCTGCTGCTTGCAAACAAAAAAACCACCGCTACCAGCGGTG
GTTTGTTTGCCGGATCAAGAGCTACCAACTCTTTTTCCGAAGGTAACTGGCTTCAGCAGAGCGCAGATAC
CAAATACTGTTCTTCTAGTGTAGCCGTAGTTAGGCCACCACTTCAAGAACTCTGTAGCACCGCCTACATA
CCTCGCTCTGCTAATCCTGTTACCAGTGGCTGCTGCCAGTGGCGATAAGTCGTGTCTTACCGGGTTGGAC
TCAAGACGATAGTTACCGGATAAGGCGCAGCGGTCGGGCTGAACGGGGGGTTCGTGCACACAGCCCAGCT
TGGAGCGAACGACCTACACCGAACTGAGATACCTACAGCGTGAGCTATGAGAAAGCGCCACGCTTCCCGA
AGGGAGAAAGGCGGACAGGTATCCGGTAAGCGGCAGGGTCGGAACAGGAGAGCGCACGAGGGAGCTTCCA
GGGGGAAACGCCTGGTATCTTTATAGTCCTGTCGGGTTTCGCCACCTCTGACTTGAGCGTCGATTTTTGT
GATGCTCGTCAGGGGGGCGGAGCCTATGGAAAAACGCCAGCAACGCGGCCTTTTTACGGTTCCTGGCCTT
